>Addgene plasmid #140676 | pJ2044 | addgene full sequence | sequence record 305186 | Addgene NGS Result
GCAACTCTCTACTGTTTCTCCATACCGAATTCATAGGATAGATTCTGGAAACTTTACCGTCCGAGCTCCA
GCCTGCGGTCCGGGTTCACTGCCGTATAGGCAGTCTCAAGCTAGACTCTAGTGGTTTCAGAGCTATGCTG
GAAACAGCATAGCAAGTTGAAATAAGGCTAGTCCGTTATCAACTTGAAAAAGTGGCACCGAGTCGGTGCG
TTCACTGCCGTATAGGCAGTCGCTGGGACGCCCGCTCGAGCAATAAACAGTTGATAGGGCTTCTCCGTTA
CAGCCTGCGGTCCGGGTTCACTGCCGTATAGGCAGTAATTTTGTTTAACTTTAAGAAGGAGATATACATA
TGGTTTCGGTTATCAAACCAGAGATGAAAATGCGTTACTATATGGATGGTTCAGTAAATGGTCACGAATT
TACTATTGAGGGCGAGGGTACGGGACGCCCATACGAGGGGCACCAGGAAATGACTTTACGCGTCACAATG
GCTGAAGGCGGGCCTATGCCGTTTGCGTTCGATCTTGTTAGTCATGTCTTTTGTTACGGTCACCGTGTAT
TTACTAAATACCCCGAGGAAATTCCAGACTATTTCAAACAAGCCTTCCCGGAAGGTTTGTCTTGGGAGCG
CAGTTTAGAGTTTGAAGACGGTGGCTCGGCCAGCGTGTCAGCTCATATTAGTCTTCGCGGCAATACATTT
TATCACAAGTCAAAGTTCACCGGCGTGAACTTCCCCGCAGACGGCCCAATCATGCAGAATCAAAGTGTTG
ATTGGGAACCGTCCACAGAGAAGATTACAGCTTCCGATGGAGTCTTAAAGGGCGATGTAACCATGTACTT
AAAATTAGAAGGGGGAGGGAACCATAAATGTCAGATGAAGACTACCTATAAGGCCGCAAAAGAGATTCTT
GAAATGCCCGGAGACCACTACATTGGGCATCGTTTGGTCCGTAAGACAGAAGGAAATATTACTGAACAGG
TCGAAGACGCTGTGGCACACAGCATGTCCCGCCGTAATACTGACGCCATCACAATCCACAGCATCCTGGA
TTGGATTGAAGACAACTTGGAGTCGCCGTTGAGTTTAGAAAAAGTTAGTGAACGTAGTGGTTACTCAAAG
TGGCACCTTCAGCGCATGTTTAAGAAGGAAACGGGTCATTCATTGGGTCAATATATTCGTTCTCGCAAGA
TGACTGAAATTGCCCAGAAATTGAAAGAGTCTAATGAACCTATTTTGTACCTGGCGGAGCGTTACGGCTT
TGAAAGTCAGCAAACCCTTACACGTACCTTCAAGAATTACTTTGACGTTCCACCACACAAATATCGTATG
ACCAACATGCAGGGTGAGTCACGTTTTTTGCATCCGTTGAATCATTACAATTCCTAATAATCGCTGGGAC
GCCCGCCATGGTTCAGCCAAAAAACTTAAGACCGCCGGTCTTGTCCACTACCTTGCAGTAATGCGGTGGA
CAGGATCGGCGGTTTTCTTTTCTCTTCTCAATTCTTCTGACCTGTAACGAATAATAGATAGTAAAGTAGT
CTCCGATTGAGTTTTCTCTGCCGAGTCCCACCCAGTTCTGTGATTTCAGTAAGTTGGTAATTGATACACT
GTTGCGAGAACTGCTGCCTGGTAGTAGATAGGTTGTTATTGAGTAAGAAGGTAAAGTGAACGAAATCCCT
GAAACTGAGACTGTAGAAAATAAGCTTCAGCCTGCGGTCCGGTTGACAGCTAGCTCAGTCCTAGGTACTG
TGCTAGCTCGCTGGGACGCCCGGGGACTACACTTACGAAACTATTGATTGCTCAGCCTGCGGTCCGGCCA
CACTAGAGTCTAGCTTGAGATCGCTGGGACGCCCGGGATCCAAGAGATTTCTACACGATTGAGCACTGTC
TCAGCCTGCGGTCCGGGTTCACTGCCGTATAGGCAGTAATTTTGTTTAACTTTAAGAAGGAGATATACAT
ATGCGTAAAGGCGAAGAACTGTTTACCGGTGTGGTTCCGATTCTGGTGGAACTGGACGGCGATGTTAATG
GTCATAAATTCAGTGTTCGCGGCGAAGGTGAAGGCGATGCGACGAACGGCAAACTGACCCTGAAATTTAT
CTGCACCACGGGTAAACTGCCGGTCCCGTGGCCGACGCTGGTGACCACGCTGACCTATGGCGTTCAATGT
TTTGCGCGTTACCCGGATCACATGAAACAGCACGACTTTTTCAAATCGGCCATGCCGGAAGGCTATGTGC
AGGAACGTACGATTAGCTTTAAAGACGATGGTACGTATAAAACCCGCGCGGAAGTGAAATTCGAAGGCGA
TACCCTGGTTAACCGTATCGAACTGAAAGGTATCGATTTCAAAGAAGACGGCAATATTCTGGGTCATAAA
CTGGAATATAACTTCAATTCCCACAACGTGTACATCACCGCGGATAAACAGAAAAACGGCATTAAAGCCA
ATTTCAAAATCCGCCATAATGTGGAAGATGGTAGCGTTCAGCTGGCCGACCACTATCAGCAAAACACGCC
GATTGGTGATGGCCCGGTCCTGCTGCCGGACAATCACTACCTGAGTACCCAGTCCGTGCTGTCAAAAGAT
CCGAACGAAAAACGTGACCACATGGTCCTGCTGGAATTTGTGACGGCTGCGGGTATCACCCACGGCATGG
ACGAACTGTATAAAATGTCCCGCCGTAATACTGACGCCATCACAATCCACAGCATCCTGGATTGGATTGA
AGACTAATAATCGCTGGGACGCCCGCCTGCAGGCTCGGTACCAAATTCCAGAAAAGAGGCCTCCCGAAAG
GGGGGCCTTTTTTCGTTTTGGTCCTAATAGATAAAGGATAGGTCTGGTAGTGTTGTTCGTTCTCGCAGGT
AAATCAATAATACTCAGCAGTTCCGTAGACTTTTCAGTGGGACAGGGTAGCGATAACAGATAGATTGTAA
TAAGACACAGTAGGTGCTCGTAGTTGCGTGAAGAGAACCGCTCAGGAAATCCAGTCAGAAGTATTGGTAA
TCGTTGAAAACTCAGTCGACGCACTTACTGAAGACGTCCTATTACACTCGTCGTTGGAAACTGAAGATCA
GCCTGCGGTCCGGGTTCACTGCCGTATAGGCAGTAATTTTGTTTAACTTTAAGAAGGAGATATACATATG
AATCAGTCATTCATCTCGGACATCTTATATGCCGACATCGAATCGAAGGCTAAGGAACTTACAGTCAATT
CCAACAATACTGTCCAGCCGGTCGCGCTTATGCGCTTAGGAGTTTTCGTTCCCAAACCTTCCAAGAGCAA
AGGAGAAAGTAAGGAAATTGACGCCACCAAAGCCTTCTCTCAACTGGAGATTGCTAAAGCAGAGGGCATG
GTTAGTAAAGGAGAAGAAAATAACATGGCACTGATTAAGGAGAACATGCACATGAAGCTGTACATGGAGG
GCACCGTGAACAACCACCACTTCAAGTGCACATCCGAGGGCGAAGGCAAGCCCTACGAGGGCACCCAGAC
CATGAGAATCAAGGCCGTCGAGGGCGGCCCTCTCCCCTTCGCCTTCGACATCCTGGCTACCAGCTTCATG
TACGGCAGCAAAACCTTCATCAACCACACCCAGGGCATCCCCGACTTCTTTAAGCAGTCCTTCCCTGAGG
GCTTCACATGGGAGAGAGTCACCACATACGAAGACGGGGGCGTGCTGACCGCTACCCAGGACACCAGCCT
CCAGGACGGCTGCCTCATCTACAACGTCAAGATCAGAGGGGTGAACTTCCCATCCAACGGCCCTGTGATG
CAGAAGAAAACACTCGGCTGGGAGGCCTCCACCGAGACCCTGTACCCCGCTGACGGCGGCCTGGAAGGCA
GAGCCGACATGGCCCTGAAGCTCGTGGGCGGGGGCCACCTGATCTGCAACTTGAAGACCACATACAGATC
CAAGAAACCCGCTAAGAACCTCAAGATGCCCGGCGTCTACTATGTGGACAGAAGACTGGAAAGAATCAAG
GAGGCCGACAAAGAGACCTACGTCGAGCAGCACGAGGTGGCTGTGGCCAGATACTGCGACCTCCCTAGCA
AACTGGGGCACAGAGTCTAATAATCGCTGGGACGCCCGGCGGCCGCGGAAACACAGAAAAAAGCCCGCAC
CTGACAGTGCGGGCTTTTTTTTTCGACCAAAGGTAGCGAACGACGAGTCACTGTTGAGGATAAATACTTT
CTCTACTAGGCGCCTGTTACACAGGTCCTCAGCGGCGCGCCTTTGTCGGTGAACGCTCTCCTGAGTAGGA
CAAATCCGCCGGGAGCGGATTTGAACGTTGTGAAGCAACGGCCCGGAGGGTGGCGGGCAGGACGCCCGCC
ATAAACTGCCAGGCATCAAACTAAGCAGAAGGCCATCCTGACGGATGGCCTTTTTGCGTTTCAGATCTAC
CGGTAAACCAGCAATAGACATAAGCGGCTATTTAACGACCCTGCCCTGAACCGACGACAAGCTGACGACC
GGGTCTCCGCAAGTGGCACTTTTCGGGGAAATGTGCGCGGAACCCCTATTTGTTTATTTTTCTAAATACA
TTCAAATATGTATCCGCTCATGAATTAATTCTTAGAAAAACTCATCGAGCATCAAATGAAACTGCAATTT
ATTCATATCAGGATTATCAATACCATATTTTTGAAAAAGCCGTTTCTGTAATGAAGGAGAAAACTCACCG
AGGCAGTTCCATAGGATGGCAAGATCCTGGTATCGGTCTGCGATTCCGACTCGTCCAACATCAATACAAC
CTATTAATTTCCCCTCGTCAAAAATAAGGTTATCAAGTGAGAAATCACCATGAGTGACGACTGAATCCGG
TGAGAATGGCAAAAGTTTATGCATTTCTTTCCAGACTTGTTCAACAGGCCAGCCATTACGCTCGTCATCA
AAATCACTCGCATCAACCAAACCGTTATTCATTCGTGATTGCGCCTGAGCGAGACGAAATACGCGGTCGC
TGTTAAAAGGACAATTACAAACAGGAATCGAATGCAACCGGCGCAGGAACACTGCCAGCGCATCAACAAT
ATTTTCACCTGAATCAGGATATTCTTCTAATACCTGGAATGCTGTTTTCCCGGGGATCGCAGTGGTGAGT
AACCATGCATCATCAGGAGTACGGATAAAATGCTTGATGGTCGGAAGAGGCATAAATTCCGTCAGCCAGT
TTAGTCTGACCATCTCATCTGTAACATCATTGGCAACGCTACCTTTGCCATGTTTCAGAAACAACTCTGG
CGCATCGGGCTTCCCATACAATCGATAGATTGTCGCACCTGATTGCCCGACATTATCGCGAGCCCATTTA
TACCCATATAAATCAGCATCCATGTTGGAATTTAATCGCGGCCTAGAGCAAGACGTTTCCCGTTGAATAT
GGCTCATACTCTTCCTTTTTCAATATTATTGAAGCATTTATCAGGGTTATTGTCTCATGAGCGGATACAT
ATTTGAATGTATTTAGAAAAATAAACAAATAGGCATGCTAGCGCAGAAACGTCCTAGAAGATGCCAGGAG
GATACTTAGCAGAGAGACAATAAGGCCGGAGCGAAGCCGTTTTTCCATAGGCTCCGCCCCCCTGACGAAC
ATCACGAAATCTGACGCTCAAATCAGTGGTGGCGAAACCCGACAGGACTATAAAGATACCAGGCGTTTCC
CCCTGATGGCTCCCTCTTGCGCTCTCCTGTTCCCGTCCTGCGGCGTCCGTGTTGTGGTGGAGGCTTTACC
CAAATCACCACGTCCCGTTCCGTGTAGACAGTTCGCTCCAAGCTGGGCTGTGTGCAAGAACCCCCCGTTC
AGCCCGACTGCTGCGCCTTATCCGGTAACTATCATCTTGAGTCCAACCCGGAAAGACACGACAAAACGCC
ACTGGCAGCAGCCATTGGTAACTGAGAATTAGTGGATTTAGATATCGAGAGTCTTGAAGTGGTGGCCTAA
CAGAGGCTACACTGAAAGGACAGTATTTGGTATCTGCGCTCCACTAAAGCCAGTTACCAGGTTAAGCAGT
TCCCCAACTGACTTAACCTTCGATCAAACCGCCTCCCCAGGCGGTTTTTTCGTTTACAGAGCAGGAGATT
ACGACGATCGTAAAAGGATCTCAAGAAGATCCTTTACGGATTCCCGACACCATCACTCTAGATTTCAGTG
CAATTTATCTCTTCAAATGTAGCACCTGAAGTCAGCCCCATACGATATAAGTTGTAATTCTCATGTTAGT
CATGCCCCGCGCCCACCGGAAGGAGCTGACTGGGTTGCTCCTAGGGTCTGATTCGTTACCAATTATGACA
ACTTGACGGCTACATCATTCACTTTTTCTTCACAACCGGCACGGAACTCGCTCGGGCTGGCCCCGGTGCA
TTTTTTAAATACCCGCGAGAAATAGAGTTGATCGTCAAAACCAACATTGCGACCGACGGTGGCGATAGGC
ATCCGGGTGGTGCTCAAAAGCAGCTTCGCCTGGCTGATACGTTGGTCCTCGCGCCAGCTTAAGACGCTAA
TCCCTAACTGCTGGCGGAAAAGATGTGACAGACGCGACGGCGACAAGCAAACATGCTGTGCGACGCTGGC
GATATCAAAATTGCTGTCTGCCAGGTGATCGCTGATGTACTGACAAGCCTCGCGTACCCGATTATCCATC
GGTGGATGGAGCGACTCGTTAATCGCTTCCATGCGCCGCAGTAACAATTGCTCAAGCAGATTTATCGCCA
GCAGCTCCGAATAGCGCCCTTCCCCTTGCCCGGCGTTAATGATTTGCCCAAACAGGTCGCTGAAATGCGG
CTGGTGCGCTTCATCCGGGCGAAAGAACCCCGTATTGGCAAATATTGACGGCCAGTTAAGCCATTCATGC
CAGTAGGCGCGCGGACGAAAGTAAACCCACTGGTGATACCATTCGCGAGCCTCCGGATGACGACCGTAGT
GATGAATCTCTCCTGGCGGGAACAGCAAAATATCACCCGGTCGGCAAACAAATTCTCGTCCCTGATTTTT
CACCACCCCCTGACCGCGAATGGTGAGATTGAGAATATAACCTTTCATTCCCAGCGGTCGGTCGATAAAA
AAATCGAGATAACCGTTGGCCTCAATCGGCGTTAAACCCGCCACCAGATGGGCATTAAACGAGTATCCCG
GCAGCAGGGGATCATTTTGCGCTTCAGCCATACTTTTCATACTCCCGCCATTCAGAGAAGAAACCAATTG
TCCATATTGCATCAGACATTGCCGTCACTGCGTCTTTTACTGGCTCTTCTCGCTAACCAAACCGGTAACC
CCGCTTATTAAAAGCATTCTGTAACAAAGCGGGACCAAAGCCATGACAAAAACGCGTAACAAAAGTGTCT
ATAATCACGGCAGAAAAGTCCACATTGATTATTTGCACGGCGTCACACTTTGCTATGCCATAGCATTTTT
ATCCATAAGATTAGCGGTTCCTACCTGACGCTTTTTATC
Features (pLannotate 1.2.2; 19 found; start..end, strand, type, name):
    142..209     +  misc_RNA       tracrRNA (fragment): trans-activating CRISPR RNA for the Streptococcus pyogenes CRISPR/Cas9 system
    320..342     +  RBS            RBS: efficient ribosome binding site from bacteriophage T7 gene 10 (Olins and Rangwala, 1989)
    350..1003    +  CDS            mKO2: mKO2 is a basic (constitutively fluorescent) orange fluorescent protein published in 2008, derived from Verrillofungia concinna. It has moderate acid sensitivity.
   1004..1384    +  CDS            marA: MARA_ECOLI - Experimental evidence at protein level: Swiss-Prot protein existence level 1. May be a transcriptional activator of genes involved in the multiple antibiotic resistance (Mar) phenotype. It can also activate genes such as sodA, zwf and micF. From Escherichia coli (strain K12).
   1723..1747    +  promoter       J23119(SpeI) promoter (fragment): bacterial promoter (Registry of Standard Biological Parts BBa J23119) modified to end with an SpeI site
   1931..1953    +  RBS            RBS: efficient ribosome binding site from bacteriophage T7 gene 10 (Olins and Rangwala, 1989)
   1961..2674    +  CDS            Superfolder GFP: Superfolder GFP is a basic (constitutively fluorescent) green fluorescent protein published in 2005, derived from Aequorea victoria. It is reported to be a very rapidly-maturing weak dimer.
   3118..3140    +  RBS            RBS: efficient ribosome binding site from bacteriophage T7 gene 10 (Olins and Rangwala, 1989)
   3148..3357    +  CDS            repA (fragment): REP5_ECOLX - Experimental evidence at protein level: Swiss-Prot protein existence level 1. RepA is essential for origin function, autoregulates its own synthesis from the promoter, and, when overproduced, blocks origin function. From Escherichia coli.
   3358..4074    +  CDS            mNeptune: mNeptune is a basic (constitutively fluorescent) far red fluorescent protein published in 2009, derived from Entacmaea quadricolor. It is reported to be a rapidly-maturing monomer with moderate acid sensitivity.
   4242..4275    +  terminator     rrnB T1 terminator (fragment): Escherichia coli rrnB; transcription terminator T1 from the E. coli rrnB gene
   4367..4394    +  terminator     rrnB T2 terminator: transcription terminator T2 from the E. coli rrnB gene
   4516..4573    +  promoter       AmpR promoter (fragment): bla
   4582..5397    -  CDS            KanR: aminoglycoside phosphotransferase; aph(3')-Ia; confers resistance to kanamycin in bacteria or G418 (Geneticin®) in eukaryotes
   5398..5489    -  promoter       AmpR promoter: bla
   5507..6142    -  rep_origin     ColA ori: Plasmids containing the ColA origin of replication can be propagated in E. coli cells that contain additional plasmids with compatible origins.
   6227..6267    -  CDS            TcR (fragment): tetracycline efflux protein; tet; confers resistance to tetracycline
   6293..7171    -  CDS            araC: L-arabinose regulatory protein; araC
   7198..23      +  promoter       araBAD promoter (across the origin): araBAD; promoter of the L-arabinose operon of E. coli; the araC regulatory gene is transcribed in the opposite direction (Guzman et al., 1995)
