[The description below was written by a language model from this plasmid's Addgene catalogue record and pLannotate feature annotations shown in this document.]
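Description:
pJ2044 is a bacterial expression and synthetic-biology plasmid built on the pCOLA backbone. It replicates from the ColA origin, which is compatible with other common origin classes and so allows it to be maintained alongside additional plasmids in the same E. coli cell. Selection is by kanamycin through an aph(3')-Ia (KanR) cassette. The catalogue lists it as high copy and describes its payload as a CRISPR interference "NOT gate with sg-1". The depositor notes that a second plasmid, pJ1996_v2, is required for the circuit to work as designed. No Cas9 or dCas9 gene appears in the feature table, so that function is presumably supplied in trans, although the record does not say so explicitly.

The annotated sequence (about 7.5 kb) carries araC and the divergent araBAD promoter, which provide an L-arabinose-inducible input. Immediately downstream is an S. pyogenes guide-RNA scaffold (annotated as a tracrRNA fragment), consistent with inducible expression of sg-1, followed by a T7 gene 10 RBS and an mKO2 orange fluorescent protein joined directly to a marA-derived sequence. A second unit contains a fragment of the constitutive J23119 promoter, an RBS and superfolder GFP. A third unit encodes mNeptune preceded by a repA fragment, and rrnB T1/T2 terminators follow. The marA and repA pieces may act as fused tags on the reporters, but the automated annotation does not define their role. It also does not mark the sgRNA binding site or say which reporter is the repressed output. In a NOT gate of this type, induction of the sgRNA would be expected to repress a target promoter and lower reporter fluorescence. The plasmid belongs to a set used to build multistable and dynamic CRISPRi circuits.
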