Addgene plasmid #140676: pJ2044
Purpose: NOT gate with sg-1
Depositing lab: Yolanda Schaerli. Depositing organization: Universite de Lausanne (UNIL). Publication: Multistable and dynamic CRISPRi-based synthetic circuits. Santos-Moreno J, Tasiudi E, Stelling J, Schaerli Y. Nat Commun. 2020 Jun 2;11(1):2746. doi: 10.1038/s41467-020-16574-1. PubMed 32488086.
Backbone
  Vector backbone: pCOLA
  Vector type: Bacterial Expression, Synthetic Biology
Growth in bacteria
  Bacterial resistance: Kanamycin, 50 μg/mL
  Growth temperature: 37°C
  Growth strain: DH5alpha
  Copy number: High Copy
Gene/Insert
  Gene/Insert name: NOT gate with sg-1
Terms and licenses: Academic/Nonprofit Terms; Industry Terms: Not Available to Industry
Depositor comments: GenBank file with original annotations can be downloaded from the "Resource Information" section. Please note that, in addition, plasmid pJ1996_v2 is needed for the circuit encoded on this plasmid to operate as designed.
How to cite: pJ2044 was a gift from Yolanda Schaerli (Addgene plasmid # 140676 ; http://n2t.net/addgene:140676 ; RRID:Addgene_140676)
